Addgene plasmid #180775: pAAV-R-Creon shRNA[Control]
Purpose: (Empty Backbone) This vector simultaneously expresses mCherry protein and shRNA in a Cre-dependent manner.
Depositing lab: Eun Mi Hwang. Depositing organization: Korea Institute of Science and Technology. Publication: Improved AAV vector system for cell-type-specific RNA interference. Kim SC, Kim A, Park JY, Hwang EM. J Neurosci Methods. 2021 Dec 21:109452. doi: 10.1016/j.jneumeth.2021.109452. PubMed 34953938.
Backbone
  Vector backbone: pAAV-EF1a-DIO-EGFP
  Modifications to backbone: GFP was replaced with mCherry, and the U6 promoter was added on the opposite side. In addition, HpaI and SpeI sequences capable of inserting shRNA were added after TATAlox.
  Vector type: Mammalian Expression, AAV, RNAi, Cre/Lox
Growth in bacteria
  Bacterial resistance: Ampicillin, 100 μg/mL
  Growth temperature: 37°C
  Growth strain: NEB Stable
  Copy number: High Copy
Gene/Insert
  Cloning method: Restriction Enzyme
  Sequencing primers: 5′ EF1a-F; 3′ mCherry-F
Terms and licenses: Academic/Nonprofit Terms; Industry Terms: Not Available to Industry
How to cite: pAAV-R-Creon shRNA[Control] was a gift from Eun Mi Hwang (Addgene plasmid # 180775 ; http://n2t.net/addgene:180775 ; RRID:Addgene_180775)
