[The description below was written by a language model from this plasmid's Addgene catalogue record and pLannotate feature annotations shown in this document.]
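Description:
pAAV-R-Creon shRNA[Control] is an AAV transfer plasmid for Cre-dependent RNA interference in mammalian cells, derived from pAAV-EF1a-DIO-EGFP and catalogued as an empty backbone. It is maintained in bacteria as a high-copy plasmid through a ColE1/pUC-type origin with ampicillin resistance, and it also carries an f1 origin. The expression cassette lies between AAV2 inverted terminal repeats, which allow it to be packaged into recombinant AAV particles. One ITR is annotated in full, while the other is detected only as short fragments in the sequencing result.

The payload combines a Pol II reporter unit and a Pol III shRNA unit under a single recombinase switch. An EF-1α promoter with its intron sits upstream of a double-floxed region bounded by paired loxP and loxP511 sites in opposing orientation. Within this region the mCherry coding sequence, which replaced the original GFP, is held in the antisense orientation, so Cre-mediated inversion and locking is needed to place it in the sense direction for expression. WPRE and an hGH polyadenylation signal follow to support transcript stability and processing. On the opposite side, a reverse-oriented mouse U6 promoter abuts the lox sites, and a short U6 fragment is annotated among the upstream lox sites. According to the record, HpaI and SpeI sites for shRNA insertion follow a TATAlox element, an arrangement intended to make U6-driven shRNA transcription depend on Cre as well.

The name implies a control shRNA, but the record does not describe any hairpin sequence or annotate one. The vector is intended for cell-type-specific knockdown in Cre-expressing cells, with mCherry marking the recombined cells.
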