Features (pLannotate 1.2.2; 27 found; start..end, strand, type, name):
     12..39      +  repeat_region  AAV2 ITR (fragment): inverted terminal repeat of adeno-associated virus serotype 2 inverted
     68..95      +  repeat_region  AAV2 ITR (fragment): inverted terminal repeat of adeno-associated virus serotype 2 inverted
    158..224     +  CDS            small t antigen (fragment): SV40 (simian virus 40) small t antigen
    250..461     +  promoter       EF-1α core promoter: core promoter for human elongation factor EF-1α
    462..570     +  intron         EF-1α intron A (fragment): intron upstream of the start codon of human EF-1α
   1196..1399    +  intron         EF-1α intron A: truncated intron upstream of the start codon of human EF-1α
   1433..1466    +  protein_bind   loxP: Cre-mediated recombination occurs in the 8-bp core sequence (GCATACAT). Cre recombinase
   1467..1489    -  intron         β-globin intron (fragment): internally truncated intron from human β-globin
   1495..1514    +  promoter       U6 promoter (fragment): RNA polymerase III promoter for mouse U6 snRNA (Das et al., 1988)
   1514..1542    -  intron         β-globin intron (fragment): internally truncated intron from human β-globin
   1543..1576    +  protein_bind   loxP511: Cre-mediated recombination occurs in the 8-bp core sequence (GTATACAT). loxP511 sites are compatible with each other, but incompatible with wild-type loxP sites. Cre recombinase
   1625..2335    -  CDS            mCherry: monomeric derivative of DsRed fluorescent protein (Shaner et al., 2004) mammalian codon-optimized
   2358..2391    -  protein_bind   loxP: Cre-mediated recombination occurs in the 8-bp core sequence (GCATACAT). Cre recombinase
   2392..2441    -  intron         β-globin intron (fragment): internally truncated intron from human β-globin
   2442..2475    -  protein_bind   loxP511: Cre-mediated recombination occurs in the 8-bp core sequence (GTATACAT). loxP511 sites are compatible with each other, but incompatible with wild-type loxP sites. Cre recombinase
   2476..2745    -  promoter       U6 promoter (fragment): RNA polymerase III promoter for mouse U6 snRNA (Das et al., 1988)
   2760..2784    +  misc_feature   MCS (fragment): pBluescript multiple cloning site
   2784..3372    +  misc_feature   WPRE: woodchuck hepatitis virus posttranscriptional regulatory element
   3404..3880    +  polyA_signal   hGH poly(A) signal: human growth hormone polyadenylation signal
   3920..4060    +  repeat_region  AAV2 ITR: inverted terminal repeat of adeno-associated virus serotype 2 inverted
   4065..4116    -  misc_feature   bom (fragment): basis of mobility region from pBR322
   4135..4590    +  rep_origin     f1 ori (sequence partly withheld): f1 bacteriophage origin of replication; arrow indicates direction of (+) strand synthesis
   4591..4640    -  misc_feature   bom (fragment): basis of mobility region from pBR322
   4742..4777    -  CDS            rop (fragment): Rop protein, which maintains plasmids at low copy number; rop
   4872..4976    +  promoter       AmpR promoter: bla
   4977..5837    +  CDS            AmpR: β-lactamase; bla; confers resistance to ampicillin, carbenicillin, and related antibiotics
   6008..6596    +  rep_origin     ori: high-copy-number ColE1/pMB1/pBR322/pUC origin of replication
>Addgene plasmid #180775 | pAAV-R-Creon shRNA[Control] | addgene full sequence | sequence record 362507 | Addgene NGS Result
CCTGCAGGCAGCTGCGCGCTCGCTCGCTCACTGAGGCCGCCCGGGCGTCGGGCGACCTTTGGTCGCCCGG
CCTCAGTGAGCGAGCGAGCGCGCAGAGAGGGAGTGGCCAACTCCATCACTAGGGGTTCCTGCGGCCGCAC
GCGTAAGCTTTGCAAAGATGGATAAAGTTTTAAACAGAGAGGAATCTTTGCAGCTAATGGACCTTCTAGG
TCTTGAAAGGAGTGGGAATTGGCTCCGGTGCCCGTCAGTGGGCAGAGCGCACATCGCCCACAGTCCCCGA
GAAGTTGGGGGGAGGGGTCGGCAATTGAACCGGTGCCTAGAGAAGGTGGCGCGGGGTAAACTGGGAAAGT
GATGTCGTGTACTGGCTCCGCCTTTTTCCCGAGGGTGGGGGAGAACCGTATATAAGTGCAGTAGTCGCCG
TGAACGTTCTTTTTCGCAACGGGTTTGCCGCCAGAACACAGGTAAGTGCCGTGTGTGGTTCCCGCGGGCC
TGGCCTCTTTACGGGTTATGGCCCTTGCGTGCCTTGAATTACTTCCACTGGCTGCAGTACGTGATTCTTG
ATCCCGAGCTTCGGGTTGGAAGTGGGTGGGAGAGTTCGAGGCCTTGCGCTTAAGGAGCCCCTTCGCCTCG
TGCTTGAGTTGAGGCCTGGCCTGGGCGCTGGGGCCGCCGCGTGCGAATCTGGTGGCACCTTCGCGCCTGT
CTCGCTGCTTTCGATAAGTCTCTAGCCATTTAAAATTTTTGATGACCTGCTGCGACGCTTTTTTTCTGGC
AAGATAGTCTTGTAAATGCGGGCCAAGATCTGCACACTGGTATTTCGGTTTTTGGGGCCGCGGGCGGCGA
CGGGGCCCGTGCGTCCCAGCGCACATGTTCGGCGAGGCGGGGCCTGCGAGCGCGGCCACCGAGAATCGGA
CGGGGGTAGTCTCAAGCTGGCCGGCCTGCTCTGGTGCCTGGCCTCGCGCCGCCGTGTATCGCCCCGCCCT
GGGCGGCAAGGCTGGCCCGGTCGGCACCAGTTGCGTGAGCGGAAAGATGGCCGCTTCCCGGCCCTGCTGC
AGGGAGCTCAAAATGGAGGACGCGGCGCTCGGGAGAGCGGGCGGGTGAGTCACCCACACAAAGGAAAAGG
GCCTTTCCGTCCTCAGCCGTCGCTTCATGTGACTCCACGGAGTACCGGGCGCCGTCCAGGCACCTCGATT
AGTTCTCGAGCTTTTGGAGTACGTCGTCTTTAGGTTGGGGGGAGGGGTTTTATGCGATGGAGTTTCCCCA
CACTGAGTGGGTGGAGACTGAAGTTAGGCCAGCTTGGCACTTGATGTAATTCTCCTTGGAATTTGCCCTT
TTTGAGTTTGGATCTTGGTTCATTCTCAAGCCTCAGACAGTGGTTCAAAGTTTTTTTCTTCCATTTCAGG
TGTCGTGAGGTACCGGATCCTCTAGATCCGGAATAACTTCGTATAGCATACATTATACGAAGTTATGCAG
AATGGTAGCTGGATTGTAGTCGACGTGTGTTTTGAGACTATAAAGCTGCTATTAGCAATATGAAACCTCT
TAATAACTTCGTATAGTATAAATTATACGAAGTTATAAGCCTTGTTAACGCGCGGTGACCGCTAGCACTA
GTTACTAGGATCCGCTACTTGTACAGCTCGTCCATGCCGCCGGTGGAGTGGCGGCCCTCGGCGCGTTCGT
ACTGTTCCACGATGGTGTAGTCCTCGTTGTGGGAGGTGATGTCCAACTTGATGTTGACGTTGTAGGCGCC
GGGCAGCTGCACGGGCTTCTTGGCCTTGTAGGTGGTCTTGACCTCAGCGTCGTAGTGGCCGCCGTCCTTC
AGCTTCAGCCTCTGCTTGATCTCGCCCTTCAGGGCGCCGTCCTCGGGGTACATCCGCTCGGAGGAGGCCT
CCCAGCCCATCGTCTTCTTCTGCATTACGGGGCCGTCGGAGGGGAAGTTGGTGCCGCGCAGCTTCACCTT
GTAGATGAACTCGCCGTCCTGCAGGGAGGAGTCCTGGGTCACGGTCACCACGCCGCCGTCCTCGAAGTTC
ATCACGCGCTCCCACTTGAAGCCCTCGGGGAAGGACAGCTTCAAGTAGTCGGGGATGTCGGCGGGGTGCT
TCACGTAGGCCTTGGAGCCGTACATGAACTGAGGGGACAGGATGTCCCAGGCGAAGGGCAGGGGGCCACC
CTTGGTCACCTTCAGCTTGGCGGTCTGGGTGCCCTCGTAGGGGCGGCCCTCGCCCTCGCCCTCGATCTCG
AACTCGTGGCCGTTCACGGTGCCCTCCATGTGCACCTTGAAGCGCATGAACTCCTTGATGATGGCCATGT
TATCCTCCTCGCCCTTGCTCACCATGGTGGCGGTGGCGACCGGTAGCATAACTTCGTATAATGTATGCTA
TACGAAGTTATTTGCCTTAACCCAGAAATTATCACTGTTATTCTTTAGAATGGTGCAAAGAATAACTTCG
TATAATTTATACTATACGAAGTTATAATTACTTTACAGTTAGGGTGAGTTTCCTTTTGTGCTGTTTTTTA
AAATAATAATTTAGTATTTGTATCTCTTATAGAAATCCAAGCCTATCATGTAAAATGTAGCTAGTATTAA
AAAGAACAGATTATCTGTCTTTTATCGCACATTAAGCCTCTATAGTTACTAGGAAATATTATATGCAAAT
TAACCGGGGCAGGGGAGTAGCCGAGCTTCTCCCACAAGTCTGTGCGAGGGGGCCGGCGCGGGCCTAGAGA
TGGCGGCGTCGGATCTCTAGAGCGGGCCCGAATTCGATATCAAGCTTATCGATAATCAACCTCTGGATTA
CAAAATTTGTGAAAGATTGACTGGTATTCTTAACTATGTTGCTCCTTTTACGCTATGTGGATACGCTGCT
TTAATGCCTTTGTATCATGCTATTGCTTCCCGTATGGCTTTCATTTTCTCCTCCTTGTATAAATCCTGGT
TGCTGTCTCTTTATGAGGAGTTGTGGCCCGTTGTCAGGCAACGTGGCGTGGTGTGCACTGTGTTTGCTGA
CGCAACCCCCACTGGTTGGGGCATTGCCACCACCTGTCAGCTCCTTTCCGGGACTTTCGCTTTCCCCCTC
CCTATTGCCACGGCGGAACTCATCGCCGCCTGCCTTGCCCGCTGCTGGACAGGGGCTCGGCTGTTGGGCA
CTGACAATTCCGTGGTGTTGTCGGGGAAATCATCGTCCTTTCCTTGGCTGCTCGCCTATGTTGCCACCTG
GATTCTGCGCGGGACGTCCTTCTGCTACGTCCCTTCGGCCCTCAATCCAGCGGACCTTCCTTCCCGCGGC
CTGCTGCCGGCTCTGCGGCCTCTTCCGCGTCTTCGCCTTCGCCCTCAGACGAGTCGGATCTCCCTTTGGG
CCGCCTCCCCGCATCGATACCGAGCGCTGCTCGAGAGATCTACGGGTGGCATCCCTGTGACCCCTCCCCA
GTGCCTCTCCTGGCCCTGGAAGTTGCCACTCCAGTGCCCACCAGCCTTGTCCTAATAAAATTAAGTTGCA
TCATTTTGTCTGACTAGGTGTCCTTCTATAATATTATGGGGTGGAGGGGGGTGGTATGGAGCAAGGGGCA
AGTTGGGAAGACAACCTGTAGGGCCTGCGGGGTCTATTGGGAACCAAGCTGGAGTGCAGTGGCACAATCT
TGGCTCACTGCAATCTCCGCCTCCTGGGTTCAAGCGATTCTCCTGCCTCAGCCTCCCGAGTTGTTGGGAT
TCCAGGCATGCATGACCAGGCTCAGCTAATTTTTGTTTTTTTGGTAGAGACGGGGTTTCACCATATTGGC
CAGGCTGGTCTCCAACTCCTAATCTCAGGTGATCTACCCACCTTGGCCTCCCAAATTGCTGGGATTACAG
GCGTGAACCACTGCTCCCTTCCCTGTCCTTCTGATTTTGTAGGTAACCACGTGCGGACCGAGCGGCCGCA
GGAACCCCTAGTGATGGAGTTGGCCACTCCCTCTCTGCGCGCTCGCTCGCTCACTGAGGCCGGGCGACCA
AAGGTCGCCCGACGCCCGGGCTTTGCCCGGGCGGCCTCAGTGAGCGAGCGAGCGCGCAGCTGCCTGCAGG
GGCGCCTGATGCGGTATTTTCTCCTTACGCATCTGTGCGGTATTTCACACCGCATA
[95 nt withheld, positions 4117-4211]
T
[46 nt withheld, positions 4213-4258]
C
[141 nt withheld, positions 4260-4400]
CCTTTGACGTTGGAGTCCACGTTCTTT
[37 nt withheld, positions 4428-4464]
ACTCTATCTCGGGCTATTCTTTTGATTTATAAGGGATTTTGCCGATTTCGGTCTATTGGTTAAAAAATGA
GCTGATTTAACAAAAATTTAACGCGAATTTTAACAAAATATTAACGTTTACAATTTTATGGTGCACTCTC
AGTACAATCTGCTCTGATGCCGCATAGTTAAGCCAGCCCCGACACCCGCCAACACCCGCTGACGCGCCCT
GACGGGCTTGTCTGCTCCCGGCATCCGCTTACAGACAAGCTGTGACCGTCTCCGGGAGCTGCATGTGTCA
GAGGTTTTCACCGTCATCACCGAAACGCGCGAGACGAAAGGGCCTCGTGATACGCCTATTTTTATAGGTT
AATGTCATGATAATAATGGTTTCTTAGACGTCAGGTGGCACTTTTCGGGGAAATGTGCGCGGAACCCCTA
TTTGTTTATTTTTCTAAATACATTCAAATATGTATCCGCTCATGAGACAATAACCCTGATAAATGCTTCA
ATAATATTGAAAAAGGAAGAGTATGAGTATTCAACATTTCCGTGTCGCCCTTATTCCCTTTTTTGCGGCA
TTTTGCCTTCCTGTTTTTGCTCACCCAGAAACGCTGGTGAAAGTAAAAGATGCTGAAGATCAGTTGGGTG
CACGAGTGGGTTACATCGAACTGGATCTCAACAGCGGTAAGATCCTTGAGAGTTTTCGCCCCGAAGAACG
TTTTCCAATGATGAGCACTTTTAAAGTTCTGCTATGTGGCGCGGTATTATCCCGTATTGACGCCGGGCAA
GAGCAACTCGGTCGCCGCATACACTATTCTCAGAATGACTTGGTTGAGTACTCACCAGTCACAGAAAAGC
ATCTTACGGATGGCATGACAGTAAGAGAATTATGCAGTGCTGCCATAACCATGAGTGATAACACTGCGGC
CAACTTACTTCTGACAACGATCGGAGGACCGAAGGAGCTAACCGCTTTTTTGCACAACATGGGGGATCAT
GTAACTCGCCTTGATCGTTGGGAACCGGAGCTGAATGAAGCCATACCAAACGACGAGCGTGACACCACGA
TGCCTGTAGCAATGGCAACAACGTTGCGCAAACTATTAACTGGCGAACTACTTACTCTAGCTTCCCGGCA
ACAATTAATAGACTGGATGGAGGCGGATAAAGTTGCAGGACCACTTCTGCGCTCGGCCCTTCCGGCTGGC
TGGTTTATTGCTGATAAATCTGGAGCCGGTGAGCGTGGGTCTCGCGGTATCATTGCAGCACTGGGGCCAG
ATGGTAAGCCCTCCCGTATCGTAGTTATCTACACGACGGGGAGTCAGGCAACTATGGATGAACGAAATAG
ACAGATCGCTGAGATAGGTGCCTCACTGATTAAGCATTGGTAACTGTCAGACCAAGTTTACTCATATATA
CTTTAGATTGATTTAAAACTTCATTTTTAATTTAAAAGGATCTAGGTGAAGATCCTTTTTGATAATCTCA
TGACCAAAATCCCTTAACGTGAGTTTTCGTTCCACTGAGCGTCAGACCCCGTAGAAAAGATCAAAGGATC
TTCTTGAGATCCTTTTTTTCTGCGCGTAATCTGCTGCTTGCAAACAAAAAAACCACCGCTACCAGCGGTG
GTTTGTTTGCCGGATCAAGAGCTACCAACTCTTTTTCCGAAGGTAACTGGCTTCAGCAGAGCGCAGATAC
CAAATACTGTTCTTCTAGTGTAGCCGTAGTTAGGCCACCACTTCAAGAACTCTGTAGCACCGCCTACATA
CCTCGCTCTGCTAATCCTGTTACCAGTGGCTGCTGCCAGTGGCGATAAGTCGTGTCTTACCGGGTTGGAC
TCAAGACGATAGTTACCGGATAAGGCGCAGCGGTCGGGCTGAACGGGGGGTTCGTGCACACAGCCCAGCT
TGGAGCGAACGACCTACACCGAACTGAGATACCTACAGCGTGAGCTATGAGAAAGCGCCACGCTTCCCGA
AGGGAGAAAGGCGGACAGGTATCCGGTAAGCGGCAGGGTCGGAACAGGAGAGCGCACGAGGGAGCTTCCA
GGGGGAAACGCCTGGTATCTTTATAGTCCTGTCGGGTTTCGCCACCTCTGACTTGAGCGTCGATTTTTGT
GATGCTCGTCAGGGGGGCGGAGCCTATGGAAAAACGCCAGCAACGCGGCCTTTTTACGGTTCCTGGCCTT
TTGCTGGCCTTTTGCTCACATGT
